>Addgene plasmid #163658 | FSF-GFP | addgene full sequence | sequence record 322789 | Addgene NGS Result
CCGTATTACCGCCATGCATTAGTTATTAATAGTAATCAATTACGGGGTCATTAGTTCATAGCCCATATAT
GGAGTTCCGCGTTACATAACTTACGGTAAATGGCCCGCCTGGCTGACCGCCCAACGACCCCCGCCCATTG
ACGTCAATAATGACGTATGTTCCCATAGTAACGCCAATAGGGACTTTCCATTGACGTCAATGGGTGGAGT
ATTTACGGTAAACTGCCCACTTGGCAGTACATCAAGTGTATCATATGCCAAGTACGCCCCCTATTGACGT
CAATGACGGTAAATGGCCCGCCTGGCATTATGCCCAGTACATGACCTTATGGGACTTTCCTACTTGGCAG
TACATCTACGTATTAGTCATCGCTATTACCATGGTGATGCGGTTTTGGCAGTACATCAATGGGCGTGGAT
AGCGGTTTGACTCACGGGGATTTCCAAGTCTCCACCCCATTGACGTCAATGGGAGTTTGTTTTGGCACCA
AAATCAACGGGACTTTCCAAAATGTCGTAACAACTCCGCCCCATTGACGCAAATGGGCGGTAGGCGTGTA
CGGTGGGAGGTCTATATAAGCAGAGCTGGTTTAGTGAACCGTCAGATCCGCTAGCGCTACCGGACTCAGA
TCTCGAGGCCACCATGATGGATCAAGCTAGATCAGCATTCTCTAACTTGTTTGGTGGAGAACCATTGTCA
TATACCCGGTTCAGCCTGGCTCGGCAAGTAGATGGCGATAACAGTCATGTGGAGATGAAACTTGCTGTAG
ATGAAGAAGAAAATGCTGACAATAACACAAAGGCCAATGTCACAAAACCAAAAAGGTTCAGCTGCTGCGT
CCTGGTCTTTCTTCTGTTTGCAGTCATCTGTGTGTGGAAGGAAAAGTGTAAAGGGGTAGAACCAAAAACT
GAGTGTGAGAGACTGGCAGGAACCGAGTCTCCAGTGAGGGAGGAGCCAGGAGAGGACTTCCCTGCAGCAC
GTCGCTTATATTGGGATGACCTGAAGAGAAAGTTGTCGGAGAAACTGGACAGCACAGACTTCACCAGCAC
CATCAAGCTGCTGAATGAAAATTCATATGTCCCTCGTGAGGCTGGATCTCAAAAAGATGAAAATCTTGCG
TTGTATGTTGAAAATCAATTTCGTGAATTTAAACTCAGCAAAGTCTGGCGTGATCAACATTTTGTTAAGA
TTCAGGTCAAAGACAGCGCTCAAAACTCGGTGATCATAGTTGATAAGAACGGTAGACTTGTTTACCTGGT
GGAGAATCCTGGGGGTTATGTGGCGTATAGTAAGGCTGCAACAGTTACTGGTAAACTGGTCCATGCTAAT
TTTGGTACTAAAAAAGATTTTGAGGATTTATACACTCCTGTGAATGGATCTATAGTGATTGTCAGAGCAG
GGAAAATCACCTTTGCAGAAAAGGTTGCAAATGCTGAAAGCTTAAATGCAATTGGTGTGTTGATATACAT
GGACCAGACTAAATTTCCCATTGTTAACGCAGAACTTTCATTCTTTGGACATGCTCATCTGGGGACAGGT
GACCCTTACACACCTGGATTCCCTTCCTTCAATCACACTCAGTTTCCACCATCTCGGTCATCAGGATTGC
CTAATATACCTGTCCAGACAATCTCCAGAGCTGCTGCAGAAAAGCTGTTTGGGAATATGGAAGGAGACTG
TCCCTCTGACTGGAAAACAGACTCTACATGTAGGATGGTAACCTCAGAAAGCAAGAATGTGAAGCTCACT
GTGAGCAATGTGCTGAAAGAGATAAAAATTCTTAACATCTTTGGAGTTATTAAAGGCTTTGTAGAACCAG
ATCACTATGTTGTAGTTGGGGCCCAGAGAGATGCATGGGGCCCTGGAGCTGCAAAATCCGGTGTAGGCAC
AGCTCTCCTATTGAAACTTGCCCAGATGTTCTCAGATATGGTCTTAAAAGATGGGTTTCAGCCCAGCAGA
AGCATTATCTTTGCCAGTTGGAGTGCTGGAGACTTTGGATCGGTTGGTGCCACTGAATGGCTAGAGGGAT
ACCTTTCGTCCCTGCATTTAAAGGCTTTCACTTATATTAATCTGGATAAAGCGGTTCTTGGTACCAGCAA
CTTCAAGGTTTCTGCCAGCCCACTGTTGTATACGCTTATTGAGAAAACAATGCAAAATGTGAAGCATCCG
GTTACTGGGCAATTTCTATATCAGGACAGCAACTGGGCCAGCAAAGTTGAGAAACTCACTTTAGACAATG
CTGCTTTCCCTTTCCTTGCATATTCTGGAATCCCAGCAGTTTCTTTCTGTTTTTGCGAGGACACAGATTA
TCCTTATTTGGGTACCACCATGGACACCTATAAGGAACTGATTGAGAGGATTCCTGAGTTGAACAAAGTG
GCACGAGCAGCTGCAGAGGTCGCTGGTCAGTTCGTGATTAAACTAACCCATGATGTTGAATTGAAC
[444 nt withheld, positions 2447-2890]
GACAATGAGTTTCGGGATCCACCGGTCGCCACCATGGTGTCCAAGGGCGAGGAGCTGTTCACCGGGGTGG
TGCCCATCCTGGTCGAGCTGGACGGCGACGTAAACGGCCACAAGTTCTCCGTGCGGGGCGAGGGCGAGGG
CGATGCCACCAACGGCAAGCTGACCCTGAAGTTCATCAGCACCACCGGCAAGCTGCCCGTGCCCTGGCCC
ACCCTCGTGACCACCCTGACCTACGGCGTGCAGAGCTTCTCCCGCTACCCCGACCACATGAAGCGCCACG
ACTTCTTCAAGAGCGCCATGCCCGAAGGCTACGTCCAGGAGCGCACCATCTCCTTCAAGGACGACGGCAC
CTACAAGACCCGCGCCGAGGTGAAGTTCGAGGGCGACACCCTGGTGAACCGCATCGAGCTGAAGGGCATC
GACTTCAAGGAGGACGGCAACATCCTGGGGCACAAGCTGGAGTACAACTTCAACTCCCACAACGTCTATA
TCACCGCCGACAAGCAGAAGAACGGCATCAAGGCCAACTTCAAGATCCGCCACAACGTGGAGGACGGCTC
CGTGCAGCTCGCCGACCACTACCAGCAGAACACCCCCATCGGCGACGGCCCCGTGCTGCTGCCCGACAAC
CACTACCTGTCCACCCAGTCCAAGCTGTCCAAAGACCCCAACGAGAAGCGCGATCACATGGTCCTTCTGG
AATTCGTGACCGCCGCCGGGATCACTCACGGCATGGACGAGCTGTACAAGTAAGCGGCCGCGACTCTAGA
TCATAATCAGCCATACCACATTTGTAGAGGTTTTACTTGCTTTAAAAAACCTCCCACACCTCCCCCTGAA
CCTGAAACATAAAATGAATGCAATTGTTGTTGTTAACTTGTTTATTGCAGCTTATAATGGTTACAAATAA
AGCAATAGCATCACAAATTTCACAAATAAAGCATTTTTTTCACTGCATTCTAGTTGTGGTTTGTCCAAAC
TCATCAATGTATCTTAAGGCGTAAATTGTAAGCGTTAATATTTTGTTAAAATTCGCGTTAAATTTTTGTT
AAATCAGCTCATTTTTTAACCAATAGGCCGAAATCGGCAAAATCCCTTATAAATCAAAAGAATAGACCGA
GATAGGGT
[37 nt withheld, positions 4019-4055]
AAAGAACGTGGACTCCAACGTCAAAGG
[49 nt withheld, positions 4083-4131]
T
[91 nt withheld, positions 4133-4223]
G
[124 nt withheld, positions 4225-4348]
CAGGTGGCACTTTTCGGGGAAATGTGCGCGGAACCCCTATTTGTTTATTTTTCTAAATACATTCAAATAT
GTATCCGCTCATGAGACAATAACCCTGATAAATGCTTCAATAATATTGAAAAAGGAAGAGTCCTGAGGCG
GAAAGAACCAGCTGTGGAATGTGTGTCAGTTAGGGTGTGGAAAGTCCCCAGGCTCCCCAGCAGGCAGAAG
TATGCAAAGCATGCATCTCAATTAGTCAGCAACCAGGTGTGGAAAGTCCCCAGGCTCCCCAGCAGGCAGA
AGTATGCAAAGCATGCATCTCAATTAGTCAGCAACCATAGTCCCGCCCCTAACTCCGCCCATCCCGCCCC
TAACTCCGCCCAGTTCCGCCCATTCTCCGCCCCATGGCTGACTAATTTTTTTTATTTATGCAGAGGCCGA
GGCCGCCTCGGCCTCTGAGCTATTCCAGAAGTAGTGAGGAGGCTTTTTTGGAGGCCTAGGCTTTTGCAAA
GATCGATCAAGAGACAGGATGAGGATCGTTTCGCATGATTGAACAAGATGGATTGCACGCAGGTTCTCCG
GCCGCTTGGGTGGAGAGGCTATTCGGCTATGACTGGGCACAACAGACAATCGGCTGCTCTGATGCCGCCG
TGTTCCGGCTGTCAGCGCAGGGGCGCCCGGTTCTTTTTGTCAAGACCGACCTGTCCGGTGCCCTGAATGA
ACTGCAAGACGAGGCAGCGCGGCTATCGTGGCTGGCCACGACGGGCGTTCCTTGCGCAGCTGTGCTCGAC
GTTGTCACTGAAGCGGGAAGGGACTGGCTGCTATTGGGCGAAGTGCCGGGGCAGGATCTCCTGTCATCTC
ACCTTGCTCCTGCCGAGAAAGTATCCATCATGGCTGATGCAATGCGGCGGCTGCATACGCTTGATCCGGC
TACCTGCCCATTCGACCACCAAGCGAAACATCGCATCGAGCGAGCACGTACTCGGATGGAAGCCGGTCTT
GTCGATCAGGATGATCTGGACGAAGAGCATCAGGGGCTCGCGCCAGCCGAACTGTTCGCCAGGCTCAAGG
CGAGCATGCCCGACGGCGAGGATCTCGTCGTGACCCATGGCGATGCCTGCTTGCCGAATATCATGGTGGA
AAATGGCCGCTTTTCTGGATTCATCGACTGTGGCCGGCTGGGTGTGGCGGACCGCTATCAGGACATAGCG
TTGGCTACCCGTGATATTGCTGAAGAGCTTGGCGGCGAATGGGCTGACCGCTTCCTCGTGCTTTACGGTA
TCGCCGCTCCCGATTCGCAGCGCATCGCCTTCTATCGCCTTCTTGACGAGTTCTTCTGAGCGGGACTCTG
GGGTTCGAAATGACCGACCAAGCGACGCCCAACCTGCCATCACGAGATTTCGATTCCACCGCCGCCTTCT
ATGAAAGGTTGGGCTTCGGAATCGTTTTCCGGGACGCCGGCTGGATGATCCTCCAGCGCGGGGATCTCAT
GCTGGAGTTCTTCGCCCACCCTAGGGGGAGGCTAACTGAAACACGGAAGGAGACAATACCGGAAGGAACC
CGCGCTATGACGGCAATAAAAAGACAGAATAAAACGCACGGTGTTGGGTCGTTTGTTCATAAACGCGGGG
TTCGGTCCCAGGGCTGGCACTCTGTCGATACCCCACCGAGACCCCATTGGGGCCAATACGCCCGCGTTTC
TTCCTTTTCCCCACCCCACCCCCCAAGTTCGGGTGAAGGCCCAGGGCTCGCAGCCAACGTCGGGGCGGCA
GGCCCTGCCATAGCCTCAGGTTACTCATATATACTTTAGATTGATTTAAAACTTCATTTTTAATTTAAAA
GGATCTAGGTGAAGATCCTTTTTGATAATCTCATGACCAAAATCCCTTAACGTGAGTTTTCGTTCCACTG
AGCGTCAGACCCCGTAGAAAAGATCAAAGGATCTTCTTGAGATCCTTTTTTTCTGCGCGTAATCTGCTGC
TTGCAAACAAAAAAACCACCGCTACCAGCGGTGGTTTGTTTGCCGGATCAAGAGCTACCAACTCTTTTTC
CGAAGGTAACTGGCTTCAGCAGAGCGCAGATACCAAATACTGTTCTTCTAGTGTAGCCGTAGTTAGGCCA
CCACTTCAAGAACTCTGTAGCACCGCCTACATACCTCGCTCTGCTAATCCTGTTACCAGTGGCTGCTGCC
AGTGGCGATAAGTCGTGTCTTACCGGGTTGGACTCAAGACGATAGTTACCGGATAAGGCGCAGCGGTCGG
GCTGAACGGGGGGTTCGTGCACACAGCCCAGCTTGGAGCGAACGACCTACACCGAACTGAGATACCTACA
GCGTGAGCTATGAGAAAGCGCCACGCTTCCCGAAGGGAGAAAGGCGGACAGGTATCCGGTAAGCGGCAGG
GTCGGAACAGGAGAGCGCACGAGGGAGCTTCCAGGGGGAAACGCCTGGTATCTTTATAGTCCTGTCGGGT
TTCGCCACCTCTGACTTGAGCGTCGATTTTTGTGATGCTCGTCAGGGGGGCGGAGCCTATGGAAAAACGC
CAGCAACGCGGCCTTTTTACGGTTCCTGGCCTTTTGCTGGCCTTTTGCTCACATGTTCTTTCCTGCGTTA
TCCCCTGATTCTGTGGATAA
Features (pLannotate 1.2.2; 15 found; start..end, strand, type, name):
     80..383     +  enhancer       CMV enhancer: human cytomegalovirus immediate early enhancer
    384..587     +  promoter       CMV promoter: human cytomegalovirus (CMV) immediate early promoter
    610..637     +  misc_feature   MCS (fragment): multiple cloning site
    644..2902    +  CDS            TFRC (sequence partly withheld): TFR1_HUMAN - Experimental evidence at protein level: Swiss-Prot protein existence level 1. (Microbial infection) Acts as a receptor for new-world arenaviruses: Guanarito, Junin and Machupo virus. From Homo sapiens (Human).
   2924..3643    +  CDS            moxGFP: monomeric GFP variant optimized for use in oxidizing environments such as the secretory pathway (Costantini et al., 2015)
   3659..3742    +  CDS            large T antigen (fragment): large T antigen from SV40 (simian virus 40)
   3765..3886    +  polyA_signal   SV40 poly(A) signal: SV40 polyadenylation signal
   3920..4348    -  rep_origin     f1 ori (sequence partly withheld): f1 bacteriophage origin of replication; arrow indicates direction of (+) strand synthesis
   4375..4479    +  promoter       AmpR promoter: bla
   4481..4838    +  promoter       SV40 promoter: SV40 enhancer and early promoter
   4873..5667    +  CDS            NeoR/KanR: aminoglycoside phosphotransferase from Tn5; aph(3')-II (or nptII); confers resistance to neomycin, kanamycin, and G418 (Geneticin®)
   5688..5840    +  CDS            ble (fragment): BLE_KLEPN - Experimental evidence at protein level: Swiss-Prot protein existence level 1. Binding protein with a strong affinity to the bleomycin family of antibiotics. Binds to CL990; an antimitotic-antibiotic compound. From Klebsiella pneumoniae.
   5899..5946    +  polyA_signal   HSV TK poly(A) signal: herpes simplex virus thymidine kinase polyadenylation signal (Cole and Stacy, 1985)
   6037..6053    -  polyA_signal   bGH poly(A) signal (fragment): bovine growth hormone polyadenylation signal
   6275..6863    +  rep_origin     ori: high-copy-number ColE1/pMB1/pBR322/pUC origin of replication
