[The description below was written by a language model from this plasmid's Addgene catalogue record and pLannotate feature annotations shown in this document.]
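Description:
FSF-GFP is a mammalian expression plasmid of about 6.95 kb built on the pmoxGFP-N1 backbone, an N1-type vector in which the inserted coding sequence is fused upstream of a C-terminal GFP. It replicates in E. coli from a high-copy ColE1/pUC-type origin and is selected with kanamycin. The Tn5 NeoR/KanR gene sits behind both a bacterial (bla-type) promoter and the SV40 enhancer/early promoter and ends with an HSV TK polyadenylation signal. The same marker can therefore confer G418 resistance in mammalian cells. An f1 origin is also present. The short large T antigen, ble and bGH poly(A) fragments in the annotation appear to be small backbone remnants picked up by automated matching rather than functional elements.

The payload is a roughly 2.25 kb human chimeric open reading frame cloned between XhoI and BamHI, driven by the CMV immediate early enhancer and promoter and terminated by the SV40 poly(A) signal. The chimera combines the cytosolic tail and luminal domain of the transferrin receptor (TFRC) with the transmembrane domain of the Golgi sialyltransferase ST6GAL1. Because most of the sequence derives from the transferrin receptor, the feature table annotates the whole ORF simply as TFRC. It is fused in frame to moxGFP, a monomeric GFP variant optimised for oxidising environments such as the secretory pathway. That suits a type II membrane protein whose C-terminal tag faces the lumen. The construct belongs to a domain-swap series used to examine quantitatively how individual regions of glycosyltransferases, here the transmembrane domain, contribute to Golgi retention in mammalian cells.
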