Addgene plasmid #163658: FSF-GFP
Purpose: Expresses a TFR and ST6GAL1 swapped chimera with the cytosolic tail from TFR, TMD from ST6GAL1, and luminal domain from TFR in mammalian cells
Depositing lab: Lei Lu. Depositing organization: Nanyang Technological University (NTU). Publication: A quantitative study of the Golgi retention of glycosyltransferases. Sun X, Mahajan D, Chen B, Song Z, Lu L. J Cell Sci. 2021 Oct 15;134(20). pii: 272560. doi: 10.1242/jcs.258564. Epub 2021 Oct 21. PubMed 34533190.
Backbone
  Vector backbone: pmoxGFP-N1
  Backbone manufacturer: E. Snapp (Addgene plasmid # 68070)
  Backbone size w/o insert (bp): 4700
  Total vector size (bp): 6950
  Vector type: Mammalian Expression
Growth in bacteria
  Bacterial resistance: Kanamycin, 50 μg/mL
  Growth temperature: 37°C
  Growth strain: DH5alpha
  Copy number: High Copy
Gene/Insert
  Gene/Insert name: ST6 beta-galactoside alpha-2,6-sialyltransferase 1 and transferrin receptor (alt name: ST6GAL1 and TFR)
  Species: H. sapiens (human)
  Insert size (bp): 2250
  Mutation: This chimera contains the cytosolic tail from TFR, TMD from ST and luminal domain from TFR.
  GenBank ID: BC040009 NM_001128148
  Entrez Gene: ST6GAL1 (a.k.a. CDw75, SIAT1, ST6GalI, ST6N); TFRC (a.k.a. CD71, IMD46, T9, TFR, TFR1, TR, TRFR, p90)
  Tag / fusion protein: GFP (C terminal on backbone)
  Cloning method: Restriction Enzyme; 5′ cloning site XhoI (not destroyed); 3′ cloning site BamHI (not destroyed)
  Sequencing primers: 5′ CMV-F
Terms and licenses: Academic/Nonprofit Terms; Industry Terms: Not Available to Industry
How to cite: FSF-GFP was a gift from Lei Lu (Addgene plasmid # 163658 ; http://n2t.net/addgene:163658 ; RRID:Addgene_163658)
